Addgene plasmid #107910: pWT062e
Purpose: W2m.2-3 plasmid. Contains U6-LacI-sgRNA A and is ppart of the CAMERA2m system for cellular recording in mammalian cells
Depositing lab: David Liu. Depositing organization: Broad Institute. Publication: Rewritable multi-event analog recording in bacterial and mammalian cells. Tang W, Liu DR. Science. 2018 Feb 15. pii: science.aap8992. doi: 10.1126/science.aap8992. PubMed 29449507.
Backbone
  Vector backbone: pFYF1326
  Vector type: Mammalian Expression
Growth in bacteria
  Bacterial resistance: Ampicillin, 100 μg/mL
  Growth temperature: 37°C
  Growth strain: DH5alpha
  Copy number: High Copy
Gene/Insert
  Gene/Insert name: U6-LacI-sgRNA A
  gRNA/shRNA sequence: GTACCTATCGATTGTCAGGGTTTTAGAGCTAGAAATAGCAAGTTAAAATAAGGCTAGTCCGTTATCAACTTGAAAAAGTGGCACCGAGTCGGTGCTTTTTTT
  Species: Synthetic
  Cloning method: Unknown
Terms and licenses: Academic/Nonprofit Terms; Industry Terms: Not Available to Industry
Depositor comments: CloE1
How to cite: pWT062e was a gift from David Liu (Addgene plasmid # 107910 ; http://n2t.net/addgene:107910 ; RRID:Addgene_107910)
