[The description below was written by a language model from this plasmid's Addgene catalogue record and pLannotate feature annotations shown in this document.]
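Description:
pWT062e is a small (about 2.3 kb) mammalian expression plasmid built on the pFYF1326 backbone that delivers a single guide RNA under lac-repressor control. It is designated the W2m.2-3 writing plasmid of the CAMERA2m system, a CRISPR-based platform for recording cellular events in mammalian cells. In bacteria it is maintained at high copy through a ColE1/pUC-type origin of replication and selected with ampicillin via the β-lactamase gene and its native bla promoter. The feature table shows no mammalian selection marker or reporter, so the plasmid appears suited to transient delivery alongside other components of the system.

The payload is the synthetic "U6-LacI-sgRNA A" cassette. The annotation detects short segments matching the U6 portion of a hybrid U6 promoter, interrupted by lac operator sequences: one standard operator upstream and a symmetric, tight-binding operator between the two U6-matching fragments. This arrangement is consistent with a Pol III U6 promoter engineered so that lac repressor binding blocks guide transcription and IPTG relieves it; only fragments of the promoter are annotated, so its exact architecture is not fully defined by the record. Despite the insert name, no LacI coding sequence is annotated, so the repressor is presumably supplied from another construct. Downstream lies the spacer for sgRNA A followed by the Streptococcus pyogenes Cas9 guide RNA scaffold. A fragment of an attB1 Gateway site is also detected, probably a cloning remnant. Within CAMERA2m, the plasmid serves to couple a small-molecule stimulus to guide RNA production, so that exposure to the signal can be written into DNA by a Cas9-derived effector, which the record does not specify.
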