Features (pLannotate 1.2.2; 9 found; start..end, strand, type, name):
     13..30      +  protein_bind   attB1 (fragment): mutant version of attB; recombination site for the Gateway® BP reaction BP Clonase™
    191..207     +  protein_bind   lac operator: The lac repressor binds to the lac operator to inhibit transcription in E. coli. This inhibition can be relieved by adding lactose or isopropyl-β-D-thiogalactopyranoside (IPTG). lac repressor encoded by lacI
    258..284     +  promoter       TREmod/U6 promoter (fragment): modified Tet-responsive promoter, consisting of seven repeats of the tet operator fused to a portion of the human U6 promoter
    284..303     +  protein_bind   lac operator (symmetric): The lac repressor binds to the lac operator to inhibit transcription in E. coli. This inhibition can be relieved by adding lactose or isopropyl-β-D-thiogalactopyranoside (IPTG). The symmetric lac operator was optimized for tight binding of lac repressor. lac repressor encoded by lacI
    302..323     +  promoter       TREmod/U6 promoter (fragment): modified Tet-responsive promoter, consisting of seven repeats of the tet operator fused to a portion of the human U6 promoter
    352..427     +  misc_RNA       gRNA scaffold: guide RNA scaffold for the Streptococcus pyogenes CRISPR/Cas9 system
    531..1119    -  rep_origin     ori: high-copy-number ColE1/pMB1/pBR322/pUC origin of replication
   1290..2150    -  CDS            AmpR: β-lactamase; bla; confers resistance to ampicillin, carbenicillin, and related antibiotics
   2151..2255    -  promoter       AmpR promoter: bla
>Addgene plasmid #107910 | pWT062e | addgene full sequence | sequence record 207313 | Addgene NGS Result
GACGTCGCTAGCTGTACAAAAAAGCAGGCTTTAAAGGAACCAATTCAGTCGACTGGATCCGGTACCAAGG
TCGGGCAGGAAGAGGGCCTATTTCCCATGATTCCTTCATATTTGCATATACGATACAAGGCTGTTAGAGA
GATAATTAGAATTAATTTGACTGTAAACACAAAGATATTAGTACAAAAAATTGTGAGCGGATAACAATTA
TTTCTTGGGTAGTTTGCAGTTTTAAAATTATGTTTTAAAATGGACTATCATATGCTTACCGTAACTTGAA
AGTAATTGTGAGCGCTCACAATTATATATCTTGTGGAAAGGACGAAACACCGGTACCTATCGATTGTCAG
GGTTTTAGAGCTAGAAATAGCAAGTTAAAATAAGGCTAGTCCGTTATCAACTTGAAAAAGTGGCACCGAG
TCGGTGCTTTTTTTAAGCTTGGGCCGCTCGAGGTACCTCTCTACATATGACATGTGAGCAAAAGGCCAGC
AAAAGGCCAGGAACCGTAAAAAGGCCGCGTTGCTGGCGTTTTTCCATAGGCTCCGCCCCCCTGACGAGCA
TCACAAAAATCGACGCTCAAGTCAGAGGTGGCGAAACCCGACAGGACTATAAAGATACCAGGCGTTTCCC
CCTGGAAGCTCCCTCGTGCGCTCTCCTGTTCCGACCCTGCCGCTTACCGGATACCTGTCCGCCTTTCTCC
CTTCGGGAAGCGTGGCGCTTTCTCATAGCTCACGCTGTAGGTATCTCAGTTCGGTGTAGGTCGTTCGCTC
CAAGCTGGGCTGTGTGCACGAACCCCCCGTTCAGCCCGACCGCTGCGCCTTATCCGGTAACTATCGTCTT
GAGTCCAACCCGGTAAGACACGACTTATCGCCACTGGCAGCAGCCACTGGTAACAGGATTAGCAGAGCGA
GGTATGTAGGCGGTGCTACAGAGTTCTTGAAGTGGTGGCCTAACTACGGCTACACTAGAAGAACAGTATT
TGGTATCTGCGCTCTGCTGAAGCCAGTTACCTTCGGAAAAAGAGTTGGTAGCTCTTGATCCGGCAAACAA
ACCACCGCTGGTAGCGGTGGTTTTTTTGTTTGCAAGCAGCAGATTACGCGCAGAAAAAAAGGATCTCAAG
AAGATCCTTTGATCTTTTCTACGGGGTCTGACGCTCAGTGGAACGAAAACTCACGTTAAGGGATTTTGGT
CATGAGATTATCAAAAAGGATCTTCACCTAGATCCTTTTAAATTAAAAATGAAGTTTTAAATCAATCTAA
AGTATATATGAGTAAACTTGGTCTGACAGTTACCAATGCTTAATCAGTGAGGCACCTATCTCAGCGATCT
GTCTATTTCGTTCATCCATAGTTGCCTGACTCCCCGTCGTGTAGATAACTACGATACGGGAGGGCTTACC
ATCTGGCCCCAGTGCTGCAATGATACCGCGAGACCCACGCTCACCGGCTCCAGATTTATCAGCAATAAAC
CAGCCAGCCGGAAGGGCCGAGCGCAGAAGTGGTCCTGCAACTTTATCCGCCTCCATCCAGTCTATTAATT
GTTGCCGGGAAGCTAGAGTAAGTAGTTCGCCAGTTAATAGTTTGCGCAACGTTGTTGCCATTGCTACAGG
CATCGTGGTGTCACGCTCGTCGTTTGGTATGGCTTCATTCAGCTCCGGTTCCCAACGATCAAGGCGAGTT
ACATGATCCCCCATGTTGTGCAAAAAAGCGGTTAGCTCCTTCGGTCCTCCGATCGTTGTCAGAAGTAAGT
TGGCCGCAGTGTTATCACTCATGGTTATGGCAGCACTGCATAATTCTCTTACTGTCATGCCATCCGTAAG
ATGCTTTTCTGTGACTGGTGAGTACTCAACCAAGTCATTCTGAGAATAGTGTATGCGGCGACCGAGTTGC
TCTTGCCCGGCGTCAATACGGGATAATACCGCGCCACATAGCAGAACTTTAAAAGTGCTCATCATTGGAA
AACGTTCTTCGGGGCGAAAACTCTCAAGGATCTTACCGCTGTTGAGATCCAGTTCGATGTAACCCACTCG
TGCACCCAACTGATCTTCAGCATCTTTTACTTTCACCAGCGTTTCTGGGTGAGCAAAAACAGGAAGGCAA
AATGCCGCAAAAAAGGGAATAAGGGCGACACGGAAATGTTGAATACTCATACTCTTCCTTTTTCAATATT
ATTGAAGCATTTATCAGGGTTATTGTCTCATGAGCGGATACATATTTGAATGTATTTAGAAAAATAAACA
AATAGGGGTTCCGCGCACATTTCCCCGAAAAGTGCCACCT
